>Addgene plasmid #174241 | pAPM-miR30-DDX58-ts1 | addgene full sequence | sequence record 343172 | Addgene NGS Result
TGACTAATTTTTTTTATTTATGCAGAGGCCGAGGCCGCCTCTGCCTCTGAGCTATTCCAGAAGTAGTGAG
GAGGCTTTTTTGGAGGCCTAGGCTTTTGCAAAAAGCTCGCGTTGACATTGATTATTGACTAGTTATTAAT
AGTAATCAATTACGGGGTCATTAGTTCATAGCCCATATATGGAGTTCCGCGTTACATAACTTACGGTAAA
TGGCCCGCCTGGCTGACCGCCCAACGACCCCCGCCCATTGACGTCAATAATGACGTATGTTCCCATAGTA
ACGCCAATAGGGACTTTCCATTGACGTCAATGGGTGGAGTATTTACGGTAAACTGCCCACTTGGCAGTAC
ATCAAGTGTATCATATGCCAAGTACGCCCCCTATTGACGTCAATGACGGTAAATGGCCCGCCTGGCATTA
TGCCCAGTACATGACCTTATGGGACTTTCCTACTTGGCAGTACATCTACGTATTAGTCATCGCTATTACC
ATGGTGATGCGGTTTTGGCAGTACATCAATGGGCGTGGATAGCGGTTTGACTCACGGGGATTTCCAAGTC
TCCACCCCATTGACGTCAATGGGAGTTTGTTTTGGCACCAAAATCAACGGGACTTTCCAAAATGTCGTAA
CAACTCCGCCCCATTGACGCAAATGGGCGGTAGGCGTGTACGGTGGGAGGTCTATATAAGCAGCGCGTTT
TGCCTGTACTGGGTCTCTCTGGTTAGACCAGATCTGAGCCTGGGAGCTCTCTGGCTAACTAGGGAACCCA
CTGCTTAAGCCTCAATAAAGCTTGCCTTGAGTGCTTCAAGTAGTGTGTGCCCGTCTGTTGTGTGACTCTG
GTAACTAGAGATCCCTCAGACCCTTTTAGTCAGTGTGGAAAATCTCTAGCAGTGGCGCCCGAACAGGGAC
TTGAAAGCGAAAGGGAAACCAGAGGAGCTCTCTCGACGCAGGACTCGGCTTGCTGAAGCGCGCACGGCAA
GAGGCGAGGGGCGGCGACTGGTGAGTACGCCAAAAATTTTGACTAGCGGAGGCTAGAAGGAGAGAGATGG
GTGCGAGAGCGTCAGTATTAAGCGGGGGAGAATTAGATCGCGATGGGAAAAAATTCGGTTAAGGCCAGGG
GGAAAGAAAAAATATAAATTAAAACATATAGTATGGGCAAGCAGGGAGCTAGAACGATTCGCAGTTAATC
CTGGCCTGTTAGAAACATCAGAAGGCTGTAGACAAATACTGGGACAGCTACAACCATCCCTTCAGACAGG
ATCAGAAGAACTTAGATCATTATATAATACAGTAGCAACCCTCTATTGTGTGCATCAAAGGATAGAGATA
AAAGACACCAAGGAAGCTTTAGACAAGATAGAGGAAGAGCAAAACAAAAGTAAGACCACCGCACAGCAAG
CGGCCGGCCGCTGATCTTCAGACCTGGAGGAGGAGATATGAGGGACAATTGGAGAAGTGAATTATATAAA
TATAAAGTAGTAAAAATTGAACCATTAGGAGTAGCACCCACCAAGGCAAAGAGAAGAGTGGTGCAGAGAG
AAAAAAGAGCAGTGGGAATAGGAGCTTTGTTCCTTGGGTTCTTGGGAGCAGCAGGAAGCACTATGGGCGC
AGCGTCAATGACGCTGACGGTACAGGCCAGACAATTATTGTCTGGTATAGTGCAGCAGCAGAACAATTTG
CTGAGGGCTATTGAGGCGCAACAGCATCTGTTGCAACTCACAGTCTGGGGCATCAAGCAGCTCCAGGCAA
GAATCCTGGCTGTGGAAAGATACCTAAAGGATCAACAGCTCCTGGGGATTTGGGGTTGCTCTGGAAAACT
CATTTGCACCACTGCTGTGCCTTGGAATGCTAGTTGGAGTAATAAATCTCTGGAACAGATTTGGAATCAC
ACGACCTGGATGGAGTGGGACAGAGAAATTAACAATTACACAAGCTTAATACACTCCTTAATTGAAGAAT
CGCAAAACCAGCAAGAAAAGAATGAACAAGAATTATTGGAATTAGATAAATGGGCAAGTTTGTGGAATTG
GTTTAACATAACAAATTGGCTGTGGTATATAAAATTATTCATAATGATAGTAGGAGGCTTGGTAGGTTTA
AGAATAGTTTTTGCTGTACTTTCTATAGTGAATAGAGTTAGGCAGGGATATTCACCATTATCGTTTCAGA
CCCACCTCCCAACCCCGAGGGGACCCGACAGGCCCGAAGGAATAGAAGAAGAAGGTGGAGAGAGAGACAG
AGACAGATCCATTCGATTAGTGAACGGATCGGCACTGCGTGCGCCAATTCTGCAGACAAATGGCAGTATT
CATCCACAATTTTAAAAGAAAAGGGGGGATTGGGGGGTACAGTGCAGGGGAAAGAATAGTAGACATAATA
GCAACAGACATACAAACTAAAGAATTACAAAAACAAATTACAAAAATTCAAAATTTTCGGGTTTATTACA
GGGACAGCAGAGATCCAGTTTGGTTAATTAACTGCAGCCCCGATAAAATAAAAGATTTTATTTAGTCTCC
AGAAAAAGGGGGGAATGAAAGACCCCACCTGTAGGTTTGGCAAGCTAGCTGCAGTAACGCCATTTTGCAA
GGCATGGAAAAATACCAAACCAAGAATAGAGAAGTTCAGATCAAGGGCGGGTACATGAAAATAGCTAACG
TTGGGCCAAACAGGATATCTGCGGTGAGCAGTTTCGGCCCCGGCCCGGGGCCAAGAACAGATGGTCACCG
CAGTTTCGGCCCCGGCCCGAGGCCAAGAACAGATGGTCCCCAGATATGGCCCAACCCTCAGCAGTTTCTT
AAGACCCATCAGATGTTTCCAGGCTCCCCCAAGGACCTGAAATGACCCTGCGCCTTATTTGAATTAACCA
ATCAGCCTGCTTCTCGCTTCTGTTCGCGCGCTTCTGCTTCCCGAGCTCTATAAAAGAGCTCACAACCCCT
CACTCGGCGCGCCAGTCCTCCGACAGACTGAGTCGCCCGGGGGTCTAGAACGCGTGCCGCCATGACCGAA
TACAAACCTACCGTGAGGCTGGCTACAAGAGATGATGTCCCAAGGGCTGTGAGAACACTGGCCGCCGCTT
TTGCCGATTACCCTGCCACACGCCACACTGTGGACCCAGATCGGCATATCGAGAGAGTGACTGAGCTGCA
GGAACTGTTCCTGACCCGAGTGGGCCTGGACATTGGGAAGGTCTGGGTCGCAGACGATGGAGCAGCTGTG
GCTGTCTGGACCACACCAGAGAGCGTGGAAGCCGGAGCTGTCTTTGCAGAGATCGGCCCTAGAATGGCAG
AACTGAGCGGCTCCAGGCTGGCAGCACAGCAGCAGATGGAGGGACTGCTGGCCCCACACAGGCCTAAGGA
ACCAGCATGGTTCCTGGCTACCGTGGGGGTCTCTCCTGACCATCAGGGCAAAGGACTGGGAAGTGCTGTG
GTCCTGCCAGGAGTGGAGGCTGCAGAACGAGCTGGAGTCCCTGCATTTCTGGAGACCTCTGCTCCACGAA
ACCTGCCCTTCTATGAACGGCTGGGCTTTACTGTGACCGCAGATGTGGAGGTCCCCGAAGGACCTAGGAC
CTGGTGCATGACACGCAAACCCGGCGCCTGAGCGATCGCCGCGGCCGCCTTCTTAACCCAACAGAAGGCT
CGAGAAGGTATATTGCTGTTGACAGTGAGCGCGCAGGTTATTCTGGACTTTATTAGTGAAGCCACAGATG
TAATAAAGTCCAGAATAACCTGCATGCCTACTGCCTCGGACTTCAAGGGGCTAGAATTCGGCAGCTGTAG
ATCTTAGCCACTTTTTAAAAGAAAAGGGGGGACTGGAAGGGCTAACTGCATCCGGACTGTACTGGGTCTC
TCTGGTTAGACCAGATCTGAGCCTGGGAGCTCTCTGGCTAACTAGGGAACCCACTGCTTAAGCCTCAATA
AAGCTTGCCTTGAGTGCTTCAAGTAGTGTGTGCCCGTCTGTTGTGTGACTCTGGTAACTAGAGATCCCTC
AGACCCTTTTAGTCAGTGTGGAAAATCTCTAGCAGGGCCCGTTTCATGTGAGCAAAAGGCCAGCAAAAGG
CCAGGAACCGTAAAAAGGCCGCGTTGCTGGCGTTTTTCCATAGGCTCCGCCCCCCTGACGAGCATCACAA
AAATCGACGCTCAAGTCAGAGGTGGCGAAACCCGACAGGACTATAAAGATACCAGGCGTTTCCCCCTGGA
AGCTCCCTCGTGCGCTCTCCTGTTCCGACCCTGCCGCTTACCGGATACCTGTCCGCCTTTCTCCCTTCGG
GAAGCGTGGCGCTTTCTCATAGCTCACGCTGTAGGTATCTCAGTTCGGTGTAGGTCGTTCGCTCCAAGCT
GGGCTGTGTGCACGAACCCCCCGTTCAGCCCGACCGCTGCGCCTTATCCGGTAACTATCGTCTTGAGTCC
AACCCGGTAAGACACGACTTATCGCCACTGGCAGCAGCCACTGGTAACAGGATTAGCAGAGCGAGGTATG
TAGGCGGTGCTACAGAGTTCTTGAAGTGGTGGCCTAACTACGGCTACACTAGAAGAACAGTATTTGGTAT
CTGCGCTCTGCTGAAGCCAGTTACCTTCGGAAAAAGAGTTGGTAGCTCTTGATCCGGCAAACAAACCACC
GCTGGTAGCGGTGGTTTTTTTGTTTGCAAGCAGCAGATTACGCGCAGAAAAAAAGGATCTCAAGAAGATC
CTTTGATCTTTTCTACGGGGTCTGACGCTCAGTGGAACGAAAACTCACGTTAAGGGATTTTGGTCATGAG
ATTATCAAAAAGGATCTTCACCTAGATCCTTTTAAATTAAAAATGAAGTTTTAAATCAATCTAAAGTATA
TATGAGTAAACTTGGTCTGACAGTTACCAATGCTTAATCAGTGAGGCACCTATCTCAGCGATCTGTCTAT
TTCGTTCATCCATAGTTGCCTGACTCCCCGTCGTGTAGATAACTACGATACGGGAGGGCTTACCATCTGG
CCCCAGTGCTGCAATGATACCGCGAGACCCACGCTCACCGGCTCCAGATTTATCAGCAATAAACCAGCCA
GCCGGAAGGGCCGAGCGCAGAAGTGGTCCTGCAACTTTATCCGCCTCCATCCAGTCTATTAATTGTTGCC
GGGAAGCTAGAGTAAGTAGTTCGCCAGTTAATAGTTTGCGCAACGTTGTTGCCATTGCTACAGGCATCGT
GGTGTCACGCTCGTCGTTTGGTATGGCTTCATTCAGCTCCGGTTCCCAACGATCAAGGCGAGTTACATGA
TCCCCCATGTTGTGCAAAAAAGCGGTTAGCTCCTTCGGTCCTCCGATCGTTGTCAGAAGTAAGTTGGCCG
CAGTGTTATCACTCATGGTTATGGCAGCACTGCATAATTCTCTTACTGTCATGCCATCCGTAAGATGCTT
TTCTGTGACTGGTGAGTACTCAACCAAGTCATTCTGAGAATAGTGTATGCGGCGACCGAGTTGCTCTTGC
CCGGCGTCAATACGGGATAATACCGCGCCACATAGCAGAACTTTAAAAGTGCTCATCATTGGAAAACGTT
CTTCGGGGCGAAAACTCTCAAGGATCTTACCGCTGTTGAGATCCAGTTCGATGTAACCCACTCGTGCACC
CAACTGATCTTCAGCATCTTTTACTTTCACCAGCGTTTCTGGGTGAGCAAAAACAGGAAGGCAAAATGCC
GCAAAAAAGGGAATAAGGGCGACACGGAAATGTTGAATACTCATACTCTTCCTTTTTCAATATTATTGAA
GCATTTATCAGGGTTATTGTCTCATGAGCGGATACATATTTGAATGTATTTAGAAAAATAAACAAATAGG
GGTTCCGCGCACATTTCCCCGAAAAGTGCCACCTGACGTCGACGGATCGGGAGATCTCCCGATCCCCTAT
GGTGCACTCTCAGTACAATCTGCTCTGATGCCGCATAGTTAAGCCAGTATCTGCTCCCTGCTTGTGTGTT
GGAGGTCGCTGAGTAGTGCGCGAGCAAAATTTAAGCTACAACAAGGCAAGGCTTGACCGACAATTGCATG
AAGAATCTGCTTAGGGTTAGGCGTTTTGCGCTGCTTCGCGATGTACGGGCCAGATATACGCGCTGTGGAA
TGTGTGTCAGTTAGGGTGTGGAAAGTCCCCAGGCTCCCCAGCAGGCAGAAGTATGCAAAGCATGCATCTC
AATTAGTCAGCAACCAGGTGTGGAAAGTCCCCAGGCTCCCCAGCAGGCAGAAGTATGCAAAGCATGCATC
TCAATTAGTCAGCAACCATAGTCCCGCCCCTAACTCCGCCCATCCCGCCCCTAACTCCGCCCAGTTCCGC
CCATTCTCCGCCCCATGGC
Features (pLannotate 1.2.2; 19 found; start..end, strand, type, name):
    114..493     +  enhancer       CMV enhancer: human cytomegalovirus immediate early enhancer
    494..693     +  promoter       CMV promoter: human cytomegalovirus (CMV) immediate early promoter
    711..891     +  LTR            5' LTR (truncated): truncated 5' long terminal repeat (LTR) from HIV-1
    938..1063    +  misc_feature   HIV-1 Ψ: packaging signal of human immunodeficiency virus type 1
   1047..1385    +  CDS            HIV-1 gag (fragment): gag protein from human immunodeficiency virus 1; gag
   1560..1793    +  misc_feature   RRE: The Rev response element (RRE) of HIV-1 allows for Rev-dependent mRNA export from the nucleus to the cytoplasm.
   2170..2270    +  CDS            Rev (fragment): human immunodeficiency virus 1 (HIV-1) Rev protein; rev; enhances nuclear export of unspliced and incompletely spliced viral mRNAs
   2320..2437    +  misc_feature   cPPT/CTS: central polypurine tract and central termination sequence of HIV-1
   2574..2981    +  promoter       SFFV promoter: spleen focus-forming virus long terminal repeat (LTR) promoter
   3002..3598    +  CDS            pac: PUAC_STRAD - Protein predicted: Swiss-Prot protein existence level 4. Detoxification of puromycin. From Streptomyces alboniger.
   3623..3668    +  ncRNA          5' miR-30a (fragment): sequence upstream of the 71-nt precursor of the human miR-30a microRNA (Zeng et al., 2002) miRNA
   3738..3763    +  ncRNA          3' miR-30a (fragment): sequence downstream of the 71-nt precursor of the human miR-30a microRNA (Zeng et al., 2002) miRNA
   3793..3812    +  misc_feature   cPPT/CTS (fragment): central polypurine tract and central termination sequence of HIV-1
   3844..4024    +  LTR            5' LTR (truncated): truncated 5' long terminal repeat (LTR) from HIV-1
   4095..4683    -  rep_origin     ori: high-copy-number ColE1/pMB1/pBR322/pUC origin of replication
   4854..5714    -  CDS            AmpR: β-lactamase; bla; confers resistance to ampicillin, carbenicillin, and related antibiotics
   5715..5819    -  promoter       AmpR promoter: bla
   5878..5930    -  misc_feature   bom (fragment): basis of mobility region from pBR322
   6092..102     +  promoter       SV40 promoter (across the origin): SV40 enhancer and early promoter
