[The description below was written by a language model from this plasmid's Addgene catalogue record and pLannotate feature annotations shown in this document.]
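Description:
pAPM-miR30-DDX58-ts1 is an HIV-1-derived lentiviral RNAi vector built on the pAPM-miR30 backbone and designed to knock down human DDX58, the gene now named RIGI that encodes the cytosolic RNA sensor RIG-I. In bacteria the roughly 6.3 kb plasmid is maintained through a high-copy ColE1/pUC-type origin and an ampicillin resistance gene (β-lactamase) with its own promoter. A fragment of the pBR322 bom region and an SV40 enhancer/early promoter element are also annotated in the backbone.

The viral genome is transcribed from a CMV enhancer/promoter fused to a truncated 5' LTR, so genomic RNA can be made in packaging cells without relying on the native U3. Downstream lie the Ψ packaging signal with an adjoining gag fragment, the Rev response element for Rev-dependent nuclear export, and the cPPT/CTS. A second truncated LTR closes the transfer cassette; it is annotated as a 5' LTR but by position serves as the 3' LTR.

The payload is a single transcription unit driven by the spleen focus-forming virus (SFFV) LTR promoter. It encodes puromycin N-acetyltransferase (pac) followed by an shRNA targeting DDX58, embedded between 5' and 3' miR-30a flanking sequences. This microRNA-like context lets a Pol II transcript be processed by the endogenous miRNA machinery into the silencing RNA, while the same promoter provides puromycin selection, linking drug resistance to knockdown expression in transduced cells. The "ts1" suffix presumably denotes one target site within a set, though the record does not say so. The associated publication concerns innate immune detection of intron-containing HIV-1 RNA, which suggests the construct was used to test the contribution of RIG-I to that sensing.
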