Addgene plasmid #174241: pAPM-miR30-DDX58-ts1
Purpose: DDX58 knockdown
Depositing lab: Jeremy Luban. Depositing organization: University of Massachusetts, Worcester. Publication: IFIH1 (MDA5) is required for innate immune detection of intron-containing RNA expressed from the HIV-1 provirus. Guney MH, Nagalekshmi K, McCauley SM, Carbone C, Aydemir O, Luban J. Proc Natl Acad Sci U S A. 2024 Jul 16;121(29):e2404349121. doi: 10.1073/pnas.2404349121. Epub 2024 Jul 10. PubMed 38985764.
Backbone
  Vector backbone: pAPM-miR30
  Vector type: Lentiviral, RNAi
  Selectable markers: Puromycin
Growth in bacteria
  Bacterial resistance: Ampicillin, 100 μg/mL
  Growth temperature: 30°C
  Growth strain: NEB Stable
  Copy number: High Copy
Gene/Insert
  Gene/Insert name: DDX58 shRNA
  gRNA/shRNA sequence: ATAAAGTCCAGAATAACCTGCA
  Species: H. sapiens (human)
  Entrez Gene: RIGI (a.k.a. DDX58, RIG-I, RIG1, RLR-1, SGMRT2)
  Promoter: SFFV
  Cloning method: Restriction Enzyme; 5′ cloning site unknown (unknown if destroyed)
Terms and licenses: Academic/Nonprofit Terms; Industry Terms: Not Available to Industry
Depositor comments: Please visit https://doi.org/10.1101/2023.11.17.567619 for bioRxiv preprint.
How to cite: pAPM-miR30-DDX58-ts1 was a gift from Jeremy Luban (Addgene plasmid # 174241 ; http://n2t.net/addgene:174241 ; RRID:Addgene_174241)
